>Addgene plasmid #199384 | pDSP1 | addgene full sequence | sequence record 390594 | Addgene NGS Result
ACTTGAGCGTCGATTTTTGTGATGCTCGTCAGGGGGGCGGAGCCTATGGAAAAACGCCAGCAACGCGGCC
TTTTTACGGTTCCTGGCCTTTTGCTGGCCTTTTTACGGTTCCTGGCCTTTTGCTGGCCTTTTGCTCACAT
GTCAGGAAACAGCTATGACATCAAGCTGACTAGATAATCTAGCTGATCGTGGACCGATCATACGTATAAT
GCCGTAAGATCACGCGTCGCAGCACAGCTCGCGGTCCAGTAGTGATATCTGTCGCCCGTCTCAAACGCAA
CCCTCCGGCGGCCGCATATCATTCAGGACGAGCCTCAGACTCCAGCGTAACTGGACTGCAATCAACTCAC
TGGCTCACCTTCCGGTCCACGATCAGCTAGAATCAAGCTGACTAGATAAACTGGCCGTCGTTTTACTCCG
GGAGCTGCATGTGTCAGAGGTTTTCACCGTCATCACCGAAACGCGCGAGACGAAAGGGCCTCGTGATACG
CCTATTTTTATAGGTTAATGTCATGATAATAATGGTTTCTTAGACGTCAGGTGGCACTTTTCGGGGAAAT
GTGTGATCGGCACGTAAGAGGTTCCAACTTTCACCATAATGAAATAAGATCACTACCGGGCGTATTTTTT
GAGTTATCGAGATTTTCAGGAGCTAAGGAAGCTAAAATGAGCCATATTCAACGGGAAACGTCTTGCTTGA
AGCCGCGATTAAATTCCAACATGGATGCTGATTTATATGGGTATAAATGGGCTCGCGATAATGTCGGGCA
ATCAGGTGCGACAATCTATCGATTGTATGGGAAGCCCGATGCGCCAGAGTTGTTTCTGAAACATGGCAAA
GGTAGCGTTGCCAATGATGTTACAGATGAGATGGTCAGGCTAAACTGGCTGACGGAATTTATGCCTCTTC
CGACCATCAAGCATTTTATCCGTACTCCTGATGATGCATGGTTACTCACCACTGCGATCCCAGGGAAAAC
AGCATTCCAGGTATTAGAAGAATATCCTGATTCAGGTGAAAATATTGTTGATGCGCTGGCAGTGTTCCTG
CGCCGGTTGCATTCGATTCCTGTTTGTAATTGTCCTTTTAACGGCGATCGCGTATTTCGTCTCGCTCAGG
CGCAATCACGAATGAATAACGGTTTGGTTGGTGCGAGTGATTTTGATGACGAGCGTAATGGCTGGCCTGT
TGAACAAGTCTGGAAAGAAATGCATAAACTCTTGCCATTCTCACCGGATTCAGTCGTCACTCATGGTGAT
TTCTCACTTGATAACCTTATTTTTGACGAGGGGAAATTAATAGGTTGTATTGATGTTGGACGAGTCGGAA
TCGCAGACCGATACCAGGATCTTGCCATCCTATGGAACTGCCTCGGTGAGTTTTCTCCTTCATTACAGAA
ACGGCTTTTTCAAAAATATGGTATTGATAATCCTGATATGAATAAATTGCAGTTTCACTTGATGCTCGAT
GAGTTTTTCTAACTGTCAGACCAAGTTTACTCATATATACTTTAGATTGATTTAAAACTTCATTTTTAAT
TTAAAAGGATCTAGGTGAAGATCCTTTTTGATAATCTCATGACCAAAATCCCTTAACGTGAGTTTTCGTT
CCACTGAGCGTCAGACCCCGTAGAAAAGATCAAAGGATCTTCTTGAGATCCTTTTTTTCTGCGCGTAATC
TGCTGCTTGCAAACAAAAAAACCACCGCTACCAGCGGTGGTTTGTTTGCCGGATCAAGAGCTACCAACTC
TTTTTCCGAAGGTAACTGGCTTCAGCAGAGCGCAGATACCAAATACTGTTCTTCTAGTGTAGCCGTAGTT
AGGCCACCACTTCAAGAACTCTGTAGCACCGCCTACATACCTCGCTCTGCTAATCCTGTTACCAGTGGCT
GCTGCCAGTGGCGATAAGTCGTGTCTTACCGGGTTGGACTCAAGACGATAGTTACCGGATAAGGCGCAGC
GGTCGGGCTGAACGGGGGGTTCGTGCACACAGCCCAGCTTGGAGCGAACGACCTACACCGAACTGAGATA
CCTACAGCGTGAGCTATGAGAAAGCGCCACGCTTCCCGAAGGGAGAAAGGCGGACAGGTATCCGGTAAGC
GACAGGGTCGGAACAGGAGAGCGCACGAGGGAGCTTCCAGGGGGAAACGCCTGGTATCTTTATAGTCCTG
TCGGGTTTCGCCACCTCTG
Features (pLannotate 1.2.2; 5 found; start..end, strand, type, name):
    400..416     +  CDS            lacZα (fragment): LacZα fragment of β-galactosidase; lacZ fragment
    434..469     -  CDS            rop (fragment): Rop protein, which maintains plasmids at low copy number; rop
    564..666     +  promoter       cat promoter: promoter of the E. coli cat gene encoding chloramphenicol acetyltransferase
    667..1482    +  CDS            KanR: aminoglycoside phosphotransferase; aph(3')-Ia; confers resistance to kanamycin in bacteria or G418 (Geneticin®) in eukaryotes
   1653..52      +  rep_origin     ori (across the origin): high-copy-number ColE1/pMB1/pBR322/pUC origin of replication
