[The description below was written by a language model from this plasmid's Addgene catalogue record and pLannotate feature annotations shown in this document.]
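Description:
pDSP1 is a minimal empty cloning backbone of about 2.2 kb, catalogued as a bacterial expression-type vector and intended to be propagated in standard E. coli cloning strains. It carries no insert. According to the record, it serves as the kanamycin-resistant parent backbone from which a family of derivative plasmids (pDSP23, pDSP31-33, pHJL1-4 and pSiM1-4) was built. The record does not describe what those derivatives carry or what they are used for.

The annotated sequence contains essentially only the two elements needed for maintenance in bacteria. Replication is driven by a high-copy ColE1/pMB1/pUC-type origin, which spans the numbering junction of the circular sequence and agrees with the high copy number listed. Selection comes from a KanR cassette encoding the aminoglycoside phosphotransferase aph(3')-Ia. An annotated cat promoter, the promoter of the E. coli chloramphenicol acetyltransferase gene, lies directly upstream and appears to drive its expression.

The only other annotations are very short fragments matching lacZα and rop. At a few dozen bases or less, they are most likely non-functional remnants of earlier vector ancestry rather than a working blue/white screening cassette or a copy-number regulator. No multiple cloning site, expression promoter for a cargo gene, terminator, tag or reporter is annotated. The record therefore does not state how inserts are introduced, and any expression elements would presumably come from the fragments cloned into it.
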