Addgene plasmid #199384: pDSP1
Purpose: (Empty Backbone) Kanamycin resistant cloning vector backbone for pDSP23, pDSP31-33, pHJL1-4, pSiM1-4
Depositing lab: Hang Lu. Depositing organization: Georgia Institute of Technology.
Backbone
  Vector backbone: pDSP1
  Vector type: Bacterial Expression
Growth in bacteria
  Bacterial resistance: Kanamycin, 50 μg/mL
  Growth temperature: 37°C
  Growth strain: DH5alpha
  Copy number: High Copy
Gene/Insert
  Gene/Insert name: None
  Mutation: Cloning vector backbone
Terms and licenses: Academic/Nonprofit Terms; Industry Terms: Not Available to Industry
How to cite: pDSP1 was a gift from Hang Lu (Addgene plasmid # 199384 ; http://n2t.net/addgene:199384 ; RRID:Addgene_199384)
